Addgene plasmid #24441: K339CLM S330C
Depositing lab: Ron Vale. Depositing organization: University of California, San Francisco (UCSF). Publication: Controlling kinesin by reversible disulfide cross-linking. Identifying the motility-producing conformational change. Tomishige M, Vale RD. J Cell Biol. 2000 Nov 27. 151(5):1081-92. 10.1083/jcb.151.5.1081 PubMed 11086009.
Backbone
  Vector backbone: pET17b
  Backbone size w/o insert (bp): 3300
  Vector type: Bacterial Expression
Growth in bacteria
  Bacterial resistance: Ampicillin, 100 μg/mL
  Growth temperature: 37°C
  Growth strain: DH5alpha
  Copy number: High Copy
Gene/Insert
  Gene/Insert name: Kinesin (alt names: K339CLM-GFP; KIF5B)
  Species: H. sapiens (human)
  Insert size (bp): 1017
  Mutation: C7S/C65A/C168A/C174S/C294A/C330S, S330C
  Entrez Gene: KIF5B (a.k.a. HEL-S-61, KINH, KNS, KNS1, UKHC)
  Tag / fusion protein: GFP (C terminal on insert); 6XHis (C terminal on insert)
  Cloning method: Restriction Enzyme
  Sequencing primers: 5′ T7, GFP-R; 3′ T7-term
Terms and licenses: Academic/Nonprofit Terms; Industry Terms: Not Available to Industry
Depositor comments: Note: this plasmid is wt at aa 330- i.e., Cys at 330 is present
How to cite: K339CLM S330C was a gift from Ron Vale (Addgene plasmid # 24441 ; http://n2t.net/addgene:24441 ; RRID:Addgene_24441)
