[The description below was written by a language model from this plasmid's Addgene catalogue record.]
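Description:
K339CLM S330C is a bacterial expression plasmid built on the pET17b backbone, a high-copy vector carrying ampicillin resistance. pET vectors of this type generally place the insert under a T7 promoter and terminator, which fits the T7 and T7-terminator sequencing primers listed, although the record does not explicitly name the promoter. No feature table accompanies the entry, so other backbone elements cannot be confirmed from the record.

The insert is a roughly 1 kb fragment of human conventional kinesin heavy chain (KIF5B). The name K339 suggests a truncation at about residue 339, which matches the insert length and would cover the motor domain and adjacent region. It is fused at its C terminus to GFP and a 6xHis tag, giving a fluorescent handle and a means of metal-affinity purification. "CLM" appears to denote a cysteine-light mutant: the listed substitutions (C7S, C65A, C168A, C174S, C294A, C330S) remove native cysteines. The additional S330C change reverts position 330, and the depositor notes that the plasmid is therefore wild type there, with the native cysteine present. The net result is a kinesin motor largely stripped of native cysteines but retaining Cys330.

The associated work used reversible disulfide cross-linking to control kinesin and identify the conformational change that produces motility. This construct fits that approach as a source of recombinant protein with a defined cysteine position for site-specific cross-linking or modification. The record does not state the exact role of this particular variant.
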