>Addgene plasmid #24441 | K339CLM S330C | addgene partial sequence | sequence record 30385 | 24441 with GFP-R
AAGTCTTCTCCTTTACTCATGGTACCCTGTTCTGCAGTTAACTCCACATTGACACAAACTGTGTTCTTAA
TTGTTTTGGCCCTTTGGCCAAATAAGAGTGTAGATTTTGTTTCAGACTCATTGTATGATGATGGAGAGCA
GCAAATTACAATAGTGGTTCTAGCGTTGCCACCTAGGCTATCTTGAAGGATTCTTGTCATTTTACTATCT
CGATATGGAACATAAGTACTACCCTCAGCCAAAGCAGAAATAACATTTCCAAGAGCAGAAAGTGACTTGT
TGATGTTTTTAGCTTCATCCAGCACAGCACCTTCAGCTCCAGTTTTACTAACCTTTTCACTACCAGCTAA
ATCAACTAGATAAAGTTTTCCACTCAGCTTTTGTTCCGTTTGTGTGTTCTCTTGTTTGACATTAATAAGA
AATATACTGTGACTCCTAGAGCTATGTTCATTCATATTTGTAACTGCTACATGTCTGTTGGATTTTCCTT
CATCTATTGTATCCATAACTTCATCTGGACTACTTACAAAACGCTCTGTGGCTCCCTTTACATAGGGAAC
TCGGTTTTTGTCTTCATGAACTGAAAGGTTGGTCTTTGAAACATCTAACAGGTCCCTTATCTTATCCAAA
TATATTTCAAAATATGAAACCTTAATATGAAATTCCAAATTTTCATCCATGGAGTAAATATAATTAAAAA
TATCTTGCACTATTCTTGGAATAATTCCCATGCCTTCTGGATCATGAAGTTTACCCTCCATTGTGTGTGT
CTTCCCAGAGGATGTTTGGCCGTATGCAAATATTGTTCCATTATATCCCTTCAAGGACGTCTTTAACAAT
CTTCTTTGCGGCGTCATTATACACTTGCTCTTGAGATGTGCTTGACTGGAACACCCGAT
