>Addgene plasmid #24441 | K339CLM S330C | addgene partial sequence | sequence record 30386 | 24441 with T7-term
CTTCTTTCGGGCTTTGTTAGCAGCCGGATCTGCTCGAGTTAATGGTGATGATGGTGATGTTTGTATAGTT
CATCCATGCCATGTGTAATCCCAGCAGCTGTTACAAACTCAAGAAGGACCATGTGGTCTCTCTTTTCGTT
GGGATCTTTCGAAAGGGCAGATTGTGTGGACAGGTAATGGTTGTCTGGTAAAAGGACAGGGCCATCGCCA
ATTGGAGTATTTTGTTGATAATGGTCTGCTAGTTGAACGCTTCCATCTTCAATGTTGTGTCTAATTTTGA
AGTTAACTTTGATTCCATTCTTTTGTTTGTCTGCCATGATGTATACATTGTGTGAGTTATAGTTGTATTC
CAATTTGTGTCCAAGAATGTTTCCATCTTCTTTAAAATCAATACCTTTTAACTCGATTCTATTAACAAGG
GTATCACCTTCAAACTTGACTTCAGCACGTGTCTTGTAGTTCCCGTCATCTTTGAAAAATATAGTTCTTT
CCTGTACATAACCTTCGGGCATGGCACTCTTGAAAAAGTCATGCTGTTTCATATGATCTGGGTATCTTGA
AAAGCATTGAACACCATAAGTCAGAGTAGTGACAAGTGTTGGCCATGGAACAGGTAGTTTTCCAGTAGTG
CAAATAAATTTAAGGGTAAGTTTTCCGTATGTTGCATCACCTTCACCCTCTCCACTGACAGAAAATTTGT
GCCCATTAACATCACCATCTAATTCAACAAGAATTGGGACAACTCCAGTGAAAAGGT
