>Addgene plasmid #24441 | K339CLM S330C | addgene partial sequence | sequence record 30387 | 24441 with T7
ATAATTTTGTTTAACTTTAAGAAGGAGATATACATATGGCGGACCTGGCCGAGTCTAATATTAAAGTGAT
GTGTCGCTTCAGACCTCTCAACGAGTCTGAAGTGAACCGCGGCGACAAGTACATCGCCAAGTTTCAGGGA
GAAGACACGGTCGTGATCGCGTCCAAGCCTTATGCATTTGATCGGGTGTTCCAGTCAAGCACATCTCAAG
AGCAAGTGTATAATGACGCCGCAAAGAAGATTGTTAAAGACGTCCTTGAAGGATATAATGGAACAATATT
TGCATACGGCCAAACATCCTCTGGGAAGACACACACAATGGAGGGTAAACTTCATGATCCAGAAGGCATG
GGAATTATTCCAAGAATAGTGCAAGATATTTTTAATTATATTTACTCCATGGATGAAAATTTGGAATTTC
ATATTAAGGTTTCATATTTTGAAATATATTTGGATAAGATAAGGGACCTGTTAGATGTTTCAAAGACCAA
CCTTTCAGTTCATGAAGACAAAAACCGAGTTCCCTATGTAAAGGGAGCCACAGAGCGTTTTGTAAGTAGT
CCAGATGAAGTTATGGATACAATAGATGAAGGAAAATCCAACAGACATGTAGCAGTTACAAATATGAATG
AACATAGCTCTAGGAGTCACAGTATATTTCTTATTAATGTCAAACAAGAGAACACACAAACGGAACAAAA
GCTGAGTGGGAAAACTTTATCTAGTTGATTT
